Addgene plasmid #13362: pMXs-Dppa4
Depositing lab: Shinya Yamanaka. Depositing organization: Kyoto University, Center for iPS Cell Research and Application. Publication: Induction of pluripotent stem cells from mouse embryonic and adult fibroblast cultures by defined factors. Takahashi K, Yamanaka S. Cell. 2006 Aug 25. 126(4):663-76. 10.1016/j.cell.2006.07.024 PubMed 16904174.
Backbone
  Vector backbone: pMXs
  Backbone size w/o insert (bp): 4600
  Vector type: Mammalian Expression, Retroviral
Growth in bacteria
  Bacterial resistance: Ampicillin, 100 μg/mL
  Growth temperature: 37°C
  Growth strain: DH5alpha
  Copy number: High Copy
Gene/Insert
  Gene/Insert name: developmental pluripotency associated 4 (alt name: Dppa4)
  Species: M. musculus (mouse)
  Insert size (bp): 891
  Mutation: None
  Entrez Gene: Dppa4 (a.k.a. 2410091M23Rik, C76608, ECAT15-1)
  Cloning method: Restriction Enzyme
  Sequencing primers: 5′ pMX-S1811
Resource information
  A portion of this plasmid was derived from a plasmid made by: pMXs is from Dr. Toshio Kitamura of the University of Tokyo, the Institute of Medical Science. If you use this plasmid in a paper, please cite: Retrovirus-mediated gene transfer and expression cloning: powerful tools in functional genomics. Exp Hematol. 2003 Nov;31(11):1007-14. Kitamura T, Koshino Y, Shibata F, Oki T, Nakajima H, Nosaka T, Kumagai H.
Terms and licenses: Academic/Nonprofit Terms; Industry Terms: Not Available to Industry
Depositor comments: The sequence of primer pMX-S1811 is GAC GGC ATC GCA GCT TGG ATA CAC.
How to cite: pMXs-Dppa4 was a gift from Shinya Yamanaka (Addgene plasmid # 13362 ; http://n2t.net/addgene:13362 ; RRID:Addgene_13362)
