[The description below was written by a language model from this plasmid's Addgene catalogue record.]
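Description:
pMXs-Dppa4 is a retroviral mammalian expression plasmid built on the pMXs backbone (about 4.6 kb without insert), carrying the mouse gene developmental pluripotency associated 4 (Dppa4, also known as ECAT15-1). The insert is an 891 bp unmutated sequence introduced by restriction enzyme cloning. In bacteria the plasmid is maintained at high copy number under ampicillin selection. No feature table accompanies the record, so the promoter, packaging signal and origin of replication are not explicitly listed. pMXs is generally known as a Moloney murine leukemia virus-derived vector in which the long terminal repeats flank the cloning site, the 5′ LTR drives transcription of the insert, and a packaging signal allows the transcript to be encapsidated when the plasmid is introduced into a retroviral packaging cell line. The record does not mention any epitope tag, reporter or mammalian selection marker.

The resulting virus delivers Dppa4 into dividing target cells, where the provirus integrates and expresses the gene stably. The associated publication describes the induction of pluripotent stem cells from mouse embryonic and adult fibroblast cultures by defined factors, which suggests that this construct belongs to the set of retroviral vectors expressing pluripotency-associated candidate genes used in that work, though the record does not specify what role Dppa4 played in it. The plasmid is suited to enforced expression of mouse Dppa4 in studies of pluripotency, reprogramming and embryonic stem cell-associated transcripts. Distribution is limited to academic and nonprofit users.
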