>Addgene plasmid #13362 | pMXs-Dppa4 | addgene partial sequence | sequence record 19741 | 13362 with pBMN5'
TCCTCTGACTGCCGGATCTAGCTAGTTAATTAAGGATCCCAGTGTGGTGGTACGGGAAATCACAAGTTTG
TACAAAAAAGCAGGCTCCGCGGCCGCCCCCTTCACCATGGAGACTGCTGGAGACAAGAAGTGGAGCGCAG
AAGAGCCGAAGGAAGAAGTGGAATTGCAGATGTCTAGTCAACCAAGCACGGCTCCTGCAAAGGCTAAAGC
AACGGGGAAAAAACAAAAGAAGTCGGAGACAGATAATGGTTGTAAACCAAAGGAGGGAAAACCACAAGAC
ACTGAGACGCCAGGACAGACTCGTAGGAAGGTACCAATTCCTCCTATTCCAGAGTATCTGCCCCCAGTGA
ACCTGATTCACCGAGATGTTTTGCGGGCATGGTGCCAGAAGAAACGAGTGAGCAGCAAAGGCCAGAAATT
AGATGCTTATAAACGACTCCTTGCAAGGGCTTTCCCAGAACAAATGCTGGAGTTGAGGAACGTCCCTGAC
TCGGCCAAAGACGCCAGGTTGAAGACAGCTCACAAAAAAATGAAGACTGAACCGGGGGAGGAGTCTGAGG
TGACAGTTCCTCTGGAAATGGTCCCTGTGCCAGAGGAGCAGATACCTGCCCTCATTGACCCTCCTATGCT
CTATGAGGAAGTCAGCACCACCGTAGTGACTACACCTGCCACTGAGGCCGTGTTAGCATCTTGGGCCAGA
ATTGCATCCAATGCTAAGAAGTACGAGGCAGTGCCAGCCGATGCTTCGTCCTCATCAGAAGTCAAAGGGG
AAATGTGGTGTGTGGTTCAT
